Addgene plasmid #103677: LSB-hsa-miR-616-5p
Purpose: Used to sense miRNA activity using fluorescence based tools. hsa-miR-616-5p target in 3' UTR of of mKate. miRNA activity can be measured by the repression of mKate2 relative to EBFP2 fluorescent proteins . Plasmid is inherently unstable; please see Depositor Comments
Depositing lab: Ron Weiss. Depositing organization: Massachusetts Institute of Technology. Publication: A mixed antagonistic/synergistic miRNA repression model enables accurate predictions of multi-input miRNA sensor activity. Gam JJ, Babb J, Weiss R. Nat Commun. 2018 Jun 22;9(1):2430. doi: 10.1038/s41467-018-04575-0. PubMed 29934631.
Backbone
  Vector backbone: Low Sensor Backbone (LSB)
  Vector type: Mammalian Expression, Synthetic Biology
Growth in bacteria
  Bacterial resistance: Ampicillin and Kanamycin, 100 & 50 μg/mL
  Growth temperature: 30°C
  Growth strain: NEB Stable
  Copy number: High Copy
Gene/Insert
  Gene/Insert name: hsa-miR-616-5p target
  Species: H. sapiens (human)
  Entrez Gene: MIR616 (a.k.a. MIRN616, hsa-mir-616)
  Promoter: EF-1a
  Cloning method: Gibson Cloning
Terms and licenses: Academic/Nonprofit Terms; Industry Terms: Not Available to Industry
Depositor comments: Please note that this plasmid is inherently unstable due to a repeating poly A element. We recommend performing a diagnostic digest on multiple colonies upon receipt. The depositors would like to note the presence of several discrepancies between the depositor sequence and physical plasmid sequence. In particular, the sequences upstream and downstream of the puromycin coding region have 10 bp insertions which do not affect the ability to perform puromycin selection. The sequences for those regions within the physical plasmids are as follows: Upstream of Puro: GAATTCGACCGCCTGTCTCAAGGTGCCACC; Downstream of Puro: GCTTTGAGACTACGCGTGAATTCACTCCTC. Please contact if you are interested in this plasmid prior to placing an order.
How to cite: LSB-hsa-miR-616-5p was a gift from Ron Weiss (Addgene plasmid # 103677 ; http://n2t.net/addgene:103677 ; RRID:Addgene_103677)
