[The description below was written by a language model from this plasmid's Addgene catalogue record and pLannotate feature annotations shown in this document.]
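Description:
LSB-hsa-miR-616-5p is a mammalian expression plasmid of about 11 kb, built on the Low Sensor Backbone (LSB), and serves as a fluorescent reporter of microRNA activity in synthetic biology work. It replicates in E. coli from a high-copy ColE1/pUC-type origin and carries both a β-lactamase gene (ampicillin) and an aph(3')-Ia gene (kanamycin), with dual selection listed in the record. A puromycin N-acetyltransferase coding sequence followed by a rabbit β-globin poly(A) signal is also present for selection in mammalian cells. No dedicated mammalian promoter for it is annotated in the feature table.

The payload consists of two parallel transcription units, each driven by the human EF-1α core promoter with its intron A and terminated by a rabbit β-globin poly(A) signal. One unit encodes the red fluorescent protein mKate2 and the other the blue fluorescent protein EBFP2. Gateway attB4, attB1 and attB2 sites flank the promoter and coding segments, reflecting modular assembly of the parts. According to the record, a target site for human miR-616-5p sits in the 3' UTR of the mKate2 transcript, although this site is not itself annotated in the feature table. When miR-616-5p is active in a cell, it represses mKate2 while EBFP2 is unaffected. The ratio of red to blue fluorescence therefore reports miRNA activity, normalised for plasmid delivery and expression level.

The depositor warns that the repeated poly(A) elements make the plasmid inherently unstable. The depositor also notes small discrepancies between the deposited sequence and the physical plasmid, including 10 bp insertions flanking the puromycin coding region that do not impair puromycin selection.
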