Features (pLannotate 1.2.2; 28 found; start..end, strand, type, name):
     87..675     -  rep_origin     ori: high-copy-number ColE1/pMB1/pBR322/pUC origin of replication
    846..1706    -  CDS            AmpR: β-lactamase; bla; confers resistance to ampicillin, carbenicillin, and related antibiotics
   1707..1778    -  promoter       AmpR promoter: bla
   1857..2456    +  CDS            PuroR: puromycin N-acetyltransferase; pac from Streptomyces alboniger; confers resistance to puromycin
   2461..2541    +  CDS            HBB (fragment): HBB_PONPY - Experimental evidence at transcript level: Swiss-Prot protein existence level 2. Involved in oxygen transport from the lung to the various peripheral tissues. From Pongo pygmaeus (Bornean orangutan).
   2612..2667    +  polyA_signal   β-globin poly(A) signal: rabbit β-globin polyadenylation signal (Gil and Proudfoot, 1987)
   3646..3666    +  protein_bind   attB4: mutant version of attB; core recombination site for the Gateway® BP reaction BP Clonase™
   3734..3945    +  promoter       EF-1α core promoter: core promoter for human elongation factor EF-1α
   3946..4884    +  intron         EF-1α intron A: intron upstream of the start codon of human EF-1α
   4911..4931    +  protein_bind   attB1: mutant version of attB; core recombination site for the Gateway® BP reaction BP Clonase™
   4951..5646    +  CDS            mKate2: mKate2 is a basic (constitutively fluorescent) red fluorescent protein published in 2009, derived from Entacmaea quadricolor. It is reported to be a rapidly-maturing monomer with moderate acid sensitivity.
   5666..5690    -  protein_bind   attB2: mutant version of attB; recombination site for the Gateway® BP reaction BP Clonase™
   5834..5908    +  CDS            HBB (fragment): HBB_PONPY - Experimental evidence at transcript level: Swiss-Prot protein existence level 2. Involved in oxygen transport from the lung to the various peripheral tissues. From Pongo pygmaeus (Bornean orangutan).
   5979..6034    +  polyA_signal   β-globin poly(A) signal: rabbit β-globin polyadenylation signal (Gil and Proudfoot, 1987)
   6418..6443    +  misc_feature   SA: splice acceptor site
   7115..7135    +  protein_bind   attB4: mutant version of attB; core recombination site for the Gateway® BP reaction BP Clonase™
   7203..7414    +  promoter       EF-1α core promoter: core promoter for human elongation factor EF-1α
   7415..8353    +  intron         EF-1α intron A: intron upstream of the start codon of human EF-1α
   8380..8400    +  protein_bind   attB1: mutant version of attB; core recombination site for the Gateway® BP reaction BP Clonase™
   8411..9127    +  CDS            EBFP2: EBFP2 is a basic (constitutively fluorescent) blue fluorescent protein published in 2007, derived from Aequorea victoria. It is reported to be a rapidly-maturing monomer with moderate acid sensitivity.
   9135..9159    -  protein_bind   attB2: mutant version of attB; recombination site for the Gateway® BP reaction BP Clonase™
   9163..9243    +  CDS            HBB (fragment): HBB_PONPY - Experimental evidence at transcript level: Swiss-Prot protein existence level 2. Involved in oxygen transport from the lung to the various peripheral tissues. From Pongo pygmaeus (Bornean orangutan).
   9314..9369    +  polyA_signal   β-globin poly(A) signal: rabbit β-globin polyadenylation signal (Gil and Proudfoot, 1987)
   9752..9774    -  protein_bind   lac operator (fragment): The lac repressor binds to the lac operator to inhibit transcription in E. coli. This inhibition can be relieved by adding lactose or isopropyl-β-D-thiogalactopyranoside (IPTG). lac repressor encoded by lacI
   9778..9808    -  promoter       lac promoter: promoter for the E. coli lac operon
   9823..9844    -  protein_bind   CAP binding site: CAP binding activates transcription in the presence of cAMP. E. coli catabolite activator protein
   9857..9896    -  CDS            lacI (fragment): lac repressor; lacI; The lac repressor binds to the lac operator to inhibit transcription in E. coli. This inhibition can be relieved by adding lactose or isopropyl-β-D-thiogalactopyranoside (IPTG).
  10069..10878   +  CDS            KanR: aminoglycoside phosphotransferase; aph(3')-Ia; confers resistance to kanamycin in bacteria or G418 (Geneticin®) in eukaryotes
>Addgene plasmid #103677 | LSB-hsa-miR-616-5p | depositor full sequence | sequence record 196402 | Full Sequence
AATTGAGGGGATAACGCAGGAAAGAACATGTGAGCAAAAGGCCAGCAAAAGGCCAGGAACCGTAAAAAGG
CCGCGTTGCTGGCGTTTTTCCATAGGCTCCGCCCCCCTGACGAGCATCACAAAAATCGACGCTCAAGTCA
GAGGTGGCGAAACCCGACAGGACTATAAAGATACCAGGCGTTTCCCCCTGGAAGCTCCCTCGTGCGCTCT
CCTGTTCCGACCCTGCCGCTTACCGGATACCTGTCCGCCTTTCTCCCTTCGGGAAGCGTGGCGCTTTCTC
ATAGCTCACGCTGTAGGTATCTCAGTTCGGTGTAGGTCGTTCGCTCCAAGCTGGGCTGTGTGCACGAACC
CCCCGTTCAGCCCGACCGCTGCGCCTTATCCGGTAACTATCGTCTTGAGTCCAACCCGGTAAGACACGAC
TTATCGCCACTGGCAGCAGCCACTGGTAACAGGATTAGCAGAGCGAGGTATGTAGGCGGTGCTACAGAGT
TCTTGAAGTGGTGGCCTAACTACGGCTACACTAGAAGAACAGTATTTGGTATCTGCGCTCTGCTGAAGCC
AGTTACCTTCGGAAAAAGAGTTGGTAGCTCTTGATCCGGCAAACAAACCACCGCTGGTAGCGGTGGTTTT
TTTGTTTGCAAGCAGCAGATTACGCGCAGAAAAAAAGGATCTCAAGAAGATCCTTTGATCTTTTCTACGG
GGTCTGACGCTCAGTGGAACGAAAACTCACGTTAAGGGATTTTGGTCATGAGATTATCAAAAAGGATCTT
CACCTAGATCCTTTTAAATTAAAAATGAAGTTTTAAATCAATCTAAAGTATATATGAGTAAACTTGGTCT
GACAGTTACCAATGCTTAATCAGTGAGGCACCTATCTCAGCGATCTGTCTATTTCGTTCATCCATAGTTG
CCTGACTCCCCGTCGTGTAGATAACTACGATACGGGAGGGCTTACCATCTGGCCCCAGTGCTGCAATGAT
ACCGCGAGAACCACGCTCACCGGCTCCAGATTTATCAGCAATAAACCAGCCAGCCGGAAGGGCCGAGCGC
AGAAGTGGTCCTGCAACTTTATCCGCCTCCATCCAGTCTATTAATTGTTGCCGGGAAGCTAGAGTAAGTA
GTTCGCCAGTTAATAGTTTGCGCAACGTTGTTGCCATTGCTACAGGCATCGTGGTGTCACGCTCGTCGTT
TGGTATGGCTTCATTCAGCTCCGGTTCCCAACGATCAAGGCGAGTTACATGATCCCCCATGTTGTGCAAA
AAAGCGGTTAGCTCCTTCGGTCCTCCGATCGTTGTCAGAAGTAAGTTGGCCGCAGTGTTATCACTCATGG
TTATGGCAGCACTGCATAATTCTCTTACTGTCATGCCATCCGTAAGATGCTTTTCTGTGACTGGTGAGTA
CTCAACCAAGTCATTCTGAGAATAGTGTATGCGGCGACCGAGTTGCTCTTGCCCGGCGTCAATACGGGAT
AATACCGCGCCACATAGCAGAACTTTAAAAGTGCTCATCATTGGAAAACGTTCTTCGGGGCGAAAACTCT
CAAGGATCTTACCGCTGTTGAGATCCAGTTCGATGTAACCCACTCGTGCACCCAACTGATCTTCAGCATC
TTTTACTTTCACCAGCGTTTCTGGGTGAGCAAAAACAGGAAGGCAAAATGCCGCAAAAAAGGGAATAAGG
GCGACACGGAAATGTTGAATACTCATACTCTTCCTTTTTCAATATTATTGAAGCATTTATCAGGGTTATT
GTCTCATGAGCGGATACATATTTGAATGTAGCTCCGAATTTCTCGAGGGCTTGTCGACGACGGCGGTCTC
CGTCGTCAGGATCATGAATTCGACCCGCCTGCCACCATGACCGAGTACAAGCCCACGGTGCGCCTCGCCA
CCCGCGACGACGTCCCCCGGGCCGTACGCACCCTCGCCGCCGCGTTCGCCGACTACCCCGCCACGCGCCA
CACCGTCGACCCGGACCGCCACATCGAGCGGGTCACCGAGCTGCAAGAACTCTTCCTCACGCGCGTCGGG
CTCGACATCGGCAAGGTGTGGGTCGCGGACGACGGCGCCGCGGTGGCGGTCTGGACCACGCCGGAGAGCG
TCGAAGCGGGGGCGGTGTTCGCCGAGATCGGCCCGCGCATGGCCGAGTTGAGCGGTTCCCGGCTGGCCGC
GCAGCAACAGATGGAAGGCCTCCTGGCGCCGCACCGGCCCAAGGAGCCCGCGTGGTTCCTGGCCACCGTC
GGCGTCTCGCCCGACCACCAGGGCAAGGGTCTGGGCAGCGCCGTCGTGCTCCCCGGAGTGGAGGCGGCCG
AGCGCGCCGGGGTGCCCGCCTTCCTGGAGACATCCGCGCCCCGCAACCTCCCCTTCTACGAGCGGCTCGG
CTTCACCGTCACCGCCGACGTCGAGGTGCCCGAAGGACCGCGCACCTGGTGCATGACCCGCAAGCCCGGT
GCCTGATACGCGTGAATTCACTCCTCAGGTGCAGGCTGCCTATCAGAAGGTGGTGGCTGGTGTGGCCAAT
GCCCTGGCTCACAAATACCACTGAGATCTTTTTCCCTCTGCCAAAAATTATGGGGACATCATGAAGCCCC
TTGAGCATCTGACTTCTGGCTAATAAAGGAAATTTATTTTCATTGCAATAGTGTGTTGGAATTTTTTGTG
TCTCTCACTCGGAAGGACATATGGGAGGGCAAATCATTTAAAACATCAGAATGAGTATTTGGTTTAGAGT
TTGGCAACATATGCCCATATGCTGGCTGCCATGAACAAAGGTTGGCTATAAAGAGGTCATCAGTATATGA
AACAGCCCCCTGCTGTCCATTCCTTATTCCATAGAAAAGCCTTGACTTGAGGTTAGATTTTTTTTATATT
TTGTTTTGTGTTATTTTTTTCTTTAACATCCCTAAAATTTTCCTTACATGTTTTACTAGCCAGATTTTTC
CTCCTCTCCTGACTACTCCCAGTCATAGCTGTCCCTCTTCTCTTATGGAGATCCCTCGACCTGCAGCCCA
AGCTTGAATTCTCTAGAATTACCCTGTTATCCCTATGCTTGGTTTACCGAGCTCTTATTGGTTTTCAAAC
TTCATTGACTGTGCCCAACGCGCCTGGGAGCTCACGGGGACAGCCCCCCCCCAAAGCCCCCAGGGATGTA
ATTACGTCCCTCCCCCGCTAGGGGGCAGCAGCGAGCCGCCCGGGGCTCCGCTCCGGTCCGGCGCTCCCCC
CGCATCCCCGAGCCGGCAGCGTGCGGGGACAGCCCGGGCACGGGGAAGGTGGCACGGGATCGCTTTCCTC
TGAACGCTTCTCGCTGCTCTTTGAGCCTGCAGACACCTGGGGGGATACGGGGAAAAAGCTAGGCTGAAAG
ACCGGTTCTTAGAATGACACGCGCCTGGGAGCTCACGGGGACAGCCCCCCCCCAAAGCCCCCAGGGATGT
AATTACGTCCCTCCCCCGCTAGGGGGCAGCAGCGAGCCGCCCGGGGCTCCGCTCCGGTCCGGCGCTCCCC
CCGCATCCCCGAGCCGGCAGCGTGCGGGGACAGCCCGGGCACGGGGAAGGTGGCACGGGATCGCTTTCCT
CTGAACGCTTCTCGCTGCTCTTTGAGCCTGCAGACACCTGGGGGGATACGGGGAAAAAGCTAACTTCTGA
GACGACAACTTTGTATAGAAAAGTTGGCTCCGAATTCGCCCTTGACAGCAGAGATCCAGTTTGGTTAATT
AATTGGCTCCGGTGCCCGTCAGTGGGCAGAGCGCACATCGCCCACAGTCCCCGAGAAGTTGTGGGGAGGG
GTCGGCAATTGAACCGGTGCCTAGAGAAGGTGGCGCGGGGTAAACTGGGAAAGTGATGTCGTGTACTGGC
TCCGCCTTTTTCCCGAGGGTGGGGGAGAACCGTATATAAGTGCAGTAGTCGCCGTGAACGTTCTTTTTCG
CAACGGGTTTGCCGCCAGAACACAGGTAAGTGCCGTGTGTGGTTCCCGCGGGCCTGGCCTCTTTACGGGT
TATGGCCCTTGCGTGCCTTGAATTACTTCCACCTGGCTGCAGTACGTGATTCTTGATCCCGAGCTTCGGG
TTGGAAGTGGGTGGGAGAGTTCGAGGCCTTGCGCTTAAGGAGCCCCTTCGCCTCGTGCTTGAGTTGAGGC
CTGGCCTGGGCGCTGGGGCCGCCGCGTGCGAATCTGGTGGCACCTTCGCGCCTGTCTCGCTGCTTTCGAT
AAGTCTCTAGCCATTTAAAATTTTTGATGACCTGCTGCGACGCTTTTTTTCTGGCAAGATAGTCTTGTAA
ATGCGGGCCAAGATCTGCACACTGGTATTTCGGTTTTTGGGGCCGCGGGCGGCGACGGGGCCCGTGCGTC
CCAGCGCACATGTTCGGCGAGGCGGGGCCTGCGAGCGCGGCCACCGAGAATCGGACGGGGGTAGTCTCAA
GCTGGCCGGCCTGCTCTGGTGCCTGGCCTCGCGCCGCCGTGTATCGCCCCGCCCTGGGCGGCAAGGCTGG
CCCGGTCGGCACCAGTTGCGTGAGCGGAAAGATGGCCGCTTCCCGGCCCTGCTGCAGGGAGCTCAAAATG
GAGGACGCGGCGCTCGGGAGAGCGGGCGGGTGAGTCACCCACACAAAGGAAAAGGGCCTTTCCGTCCTCA
GCCGTCGCTTCATGTGACTCCACGGAGTACCGGGCGCCGTCCAGGCACCTCGATTAGTTCTCGAGCTTTT
GGAGTACGTCGTCTTTAGGTTGGGGGGAGGGGTTTTATGCGATGGAGTTTCCCCACACTGAGTGGGTGGA
GACTGAAGTTAGGCCAGCTTGGCACTTGATGTAATTCTCCTTGGAATTTGCCCTTTTTGAGTTTGGATCT
TGGTTCATTCTCAAGCCTCAGACAGTGGTTCAAAGTTTTTTTCTTCCATTTCAGGTGTCGTGAGAAGGGC
GAATTCGACCCAAGTTTGTACAAAAAAGCAGGCTGGATCCAGGTGCCACCATGGTGAGCGAGCTGATTAA
GGAGAACATGCACATGAAGCTGTACATGGAGGGCACCGTGAACAACCACCACTTCAAGTGCACATCCGAG
GGCGAAGGCAAGCCCTACGAGGGCACCCAGACCATGAGAATCAAGGCGGTCGAGGGCGGCCCTCTCCCCT
TCGCCTTCGACATCCTGGCTACCAGCTTCATGTACGGCAGCAAAACCTTCATCAACCACACCCAGGGCAT
CCCCGACTTCTTTAAGCAGTCCTTCCCCGAGGGCTTCACATGGGAGAGAGTCACCACATACGAAGATGGG
GGCGTGCTGACCGCTACCCAGGACACCAGCCTCCAGGACGGCTGCCTCATCTACAACGTCAAGATCAGAG
GGGTGAACTTCCCATCCAACGGCCCTGTGATGCAGAAGAAAACACTCGGCTGGGAGGCCTCCACCGAGAC
ACTGTACCCCGCTGACGGCGGCCTGGAAGGCAGAGCCGACATGGCCCTGAAGCTCGTGGGCGGGGGCCAC
CTGATCTGCAACCTTAAGACCACATACAGATCCAAGAAACCCGCTAAGAACCTCAAGATGCCCGGCGTCT
ACTATGTGGACAGGAGACTGGAAAGAATCAAGGAGGCCGACAAAGAGACATACGTCGAGCAGCACGAGGT
GGCTGTGGCCAGATACTGCGACCTCCCTAGCAAACTGGGGCACAAACTTAATTGAGAATTCTACCACCCA
GCTTTCTTGTACAAAGTGGTACGTCTCAAGACCAGAGGTCTCTGCTTATTTAATAAAGTCACTGAAGGGT
TTTGAGTAAGTCACTGAAGGGTTTTGAGTAAGTCACTGAAGGGTTTTGAGTAAGTCACTGAAGGGTTTTG
AGTCAACCAGAAGAGACCTGTGCTTCACTCCTCAGGTGCAGGCTGCCTATCAGAAGGTGGTGGCTGGTGT
GGCCAATGCCCTGGCTCACAAATACCACTGAGATCTTTTTCCCTCTGCCAAAAATTATGGGGACATCATG
AAGCCCCTTGAGCATCTGACTTCTGGCTAATAAAGGAAATTTATTTTCATTGCAATAGTGTGTTGGAATT
TTTTGTGTCTCTCACTCGGAAGGACATATGGGAGGGCAAATCATTTAAAACATCAGAATGAGTATTTGGT
TTAGAGTTTGGCAACATATGCCCATATGCTGGCTGCCATGAACAAAGGTTGGCTATAAAGAGGTCATCAG
TATATGAAACAGCCCCCTGCTGTCCATTCCTTATTCCATAGAAAAGCCTTGACTTGAGGTTAGATTTTTT
TTATATTTTGTTTTGTGTTATTTTTTTCTTTAACATCCCTAAAATTTTCCTTACATGTTTTACTAGCCAG
ATTTTTCCTCCTCTCCTGACTACTCCCAGTCATAGCTGTCCCTCTTCTCTTATGGAGATCCCGAGCGGTG
CGTTTTTATGCTTGTAGTATTGTATAATGTTTTTAAGATCCAAGCTTCTGACCTCTTCTCTTCCTCCCAC
AGGGCCTCGAGACAATTGCATCGATGGTACCAGTGAAAGTCTGCAATGAATTCGAGTTGGCGCGCCTGTC
ATTCTAAATCTCTCTTTCAGCCTAAAGCTTTTTCCCCGTATCCCCCCAGGTGTCTGCAGGCTCAAAGAGC
AGCGAGAAGCGTTCAGAGGAAAGCGATCCCGTGCCACCTTCCCCGTGCCCGGGCTGTCCCCGCACGCTGC
CGGCTCGGGGATGCGGGGGGAGCGCCGGACCGGAGCGGAGCCCCGGGCGGCTCGCTGCTGCCCCCTAGCG
GGGGAGGGACGTAATTACATCCCTGGGGGCTTTGGGAGGGGGCTGTCCCCGTGAGCTCCCAGGCGCGCCT
GTCATTCTAAATCTCTCTTTCAGCCTAAAGCTTTTTCCCCGTATCCCCCCAGGTGTCTGCAGGCTCAAAG
AGCAGCGAGAAGCGTTCAGAGGAAAGCGATCCCGTGCCACCTTCCCCGTGCCCGGGCTGTCCCCGCACGC
TGCCGGCTCGGGGATGCGGGGGGAGCGCCGGACCGGAGCGGAGCCCCGGGCGGCTCGCTGCTGCCCCCTA
GCGGGGGAGGGACGTAATTACATCCCTGGGGGCTTTGGGGGGGGGCTGTCCCCGTGAGCTCCCAGGCGCG
CCAACTCGGTACCGTATCGATGTCGACGTTAACGCTAGTGATATCAACTTTGTATAGAAAAGTTGGCTCC
GAATTCGCCCTTGACAGCAGAGATCCAGTTTGGTTAATTAATTGGCTCCGGTGCCCGTCAGTGGGCAGAG
CGCACATCGCCCACAGTCCCCGAGAAGTTGTGGGGAGGGGTCGGCAATTGAACCGGTGCCTAGAGAAGGT
GGCGCGGGGTAAACTGGGAAAGTGATGTCGTGTACTGGCTCCGCCTTTTTCCCGAGGGTGGGGGAGAACC
GTATATAAGTGCAGTAGTCGCCGTGAACGTTCTTTTTCGCAACGGGTTTGCCGCCAGAACACAGGTAAGT
GCCGTGTGTGGTTCCCGCGGGCCTGGCCTCTTTACGGGTTATGGCCCTTGCGTGCCTTGAATTACTTCCA
CCTGGCTGCAGTACGTGATTCTTGATCCCGAGCTTCGGGTTGGAAGTGGGTGGGAGAGTTCGAGGCCTTG
CGCTTAAGGAGCCCCTTCGCCTCGTGCTTGAGTTGAGGCCTGGCCTGGGCGCTGGGGCCGCCGCGTGCGA
ATCTGGTGGCACCTTCGCGCCTGTCTCGCTGCTTTCGATAAGTCTCTAGCCATTTAAAATTTTTGATGAC
CTGCTGCGACGCTTTTTTTCTGGCAAGATAGTCTTGTAAATGCGGGCCAAGATCTGCACACTGGTATTTC
GGTTTTTGGGGCCGCGGGCGGCGACGGGGCCCGTGCGTCCCAGCGCACATGTTCGGCGAGGCGGGGCCTG
CGAGCGCGGCCACCGAGAATCGGACGGGGGTAGTCTCAAGCTGGCCGGCCTGCTCTGGTGCCTGGCCTCG
CGCCGCCGTGTATCGCCCCGCCCTGGGCGGCAAGGCTGGCCCGGTCGGCACCAGTTGCGTGAGCGGAAAG
ATGGCCGCTTCCCGGCCCTGCTGCAGGGAGCTCAAAATGGAGGACGCGGCGCTCGGGAGAGCGGGCGGGT
GAGTCACCCACACAAAGGAAAAGGGCCTTTCCGTCCTCAGCCGTCGCTTCATGTGACTCCACGGAGTACC
GGGCGCCGTCCAGGCACCTCGATTAGTTCTCGAGCTTTTGGAGTACGTCGTCTTTAGGTTGGGGGGAGGG
GTTTTATGCGATGGAGTTTCCCCACACTGAGTGGGTGGAGACTGAAGTTAGGCCAGCTTGGCACTTGATG
TAATTCTCCTTGGAATTTGCCCTTTTTGAGTTTGGATCTTGGTTCATTCTCAAGCCTCAGACAGTGGTTC
AAAGTTTTTTTCTTCCATTTCAGGTGTCGTGAGAAGGGCGAATTCGACCCAAGTTTGTACAAAAAAGCAG
GCTCGCCACCATGGTGAGCAAGGGCGAGGAGCTGTTCACCGGGGTGGTGCCCATCCTGGTCGAGCTGGAC
GGCGACGTAAACGGCCACAAGTTCAGCGTGAGGGGCGAGGGCGAGGGCGATGCCACCAACGGCAAGCTGA
CCCTGAAGTTCATCTGCACCACCGGCAAGCTGCCCGTGCCCTGGCCCACCCTCGTGACCACCCTGAGCCA
CGGCGTGCAGTGCTTCGCCCGCTACCCCGACCACATGAAGCAGCACGACTTCTTCAAGTCCGCCATGCCC
GAAGGCTACGTCCAGGAGCGCACCATCTTCTTCAAGGACGACGGCACCTACAAGACCCGCGCCGAGGTGA
AGTTCGAGGGCGACACCCTAGTGAACCGCATCGAGCTGAAGGGCGTCGACTTCAAGGAGGACGGCAACAT
CCTGGGGCACAAGCTGGAGTACAACTTCAACAGCCACAACATCTATATCATGGCCGTCAAGCAGAAGAAC
GGCATCAAGGTGAACTTCAAGATCCGCCACAACGTGGAGGACGGCAGCGTGCAGCTCGCCGACCACTACC
AGCAGAACACCCCCATCGGCGACGGCCCCGTGCTGCTGCCCGACAGCCACTACCTGAGCACCCAGTCCGT
GCTGAGCAAAGACCCCAACGAGAAGCGCGATCACATGGTCCTGCTGGAGTTCCGCACCGCCGCCGGGATC
ACTCTCGGCATGGACGAGCTGTACAAGTAATACCACCCAGCTTTCTTGTACAAAGTGGTACGCGTGAATT
CACTCCTCAGGTGCAGGCTGCCTATCAGAAGGTGGTGGCTGGTGTGGCCAATGCCCTGGCTCACAAATAC
CACTGAGATCTTTTTCCCTCTGCCAAAAATTATGGGGACATCATGAAGCCCCTTGAGCATCTGACTTCTG
GCTAATAAAGGAAATTTATTTTCATTGCAATAGTGTGTTGGAATTTTTTGTGTCTCTCACTCGGAAGGAC
ATATGGGAGGGCAAATCATTTAAAACATCAGAATGAGTATTTGGTTTAGAGTTTGGCAACATATGCCCAT
ATGCTGGCTGCCATGAACAAAGGTTGGCTATAAAGAGGTCATCAGTATATGAAACAGCCCCCTGCTGTCC
ATTCCTTATTCCATAGAAAAGCCTTGACTTGAGGTTAGATTTTTTTTATATTTTGTTTTGTGTTATTTTT
TTCTTTAACATCCCTAAAATTTTCCTTACATGTTTTACTAGCCAGATTTTTCCTCCTCTCCTGACTACTC
CCAGTCATAGCTGTCCCTCTTCTCTTATGGAGATCCCTCGACCTGCAGCCCAAGCTTGGCGTAATCATGG
TCATAGCTGTTTCCTGTGTGAAATTGTTATCCGCTCACAATTCCACACAACATACGAGCCGGAAGCATAA
AGTGTAAAGCCTGGGGTGCCTAATGAGTGAGCTAACTCACATTAATTGCGTTGCGCTCACTGCCCGCTTT
CCAGTCGGGAAACCTGTCGTGCCAGCGGATCGACAGTACTAAGCTTGGTCTAATACCCAATCTCTCGTCT
TATCCAGATGTTTTATACGCCTCTGGCCCGTGTCTCAAAATCTCTGATGTTACATTGCACAAGATAAAAT
AATATCATCATGAACAATAAAACTGTCTGCTTACATAAACAGTAATACAAGGGGTGTTATGAGCCATATT
CAACGGGAAACGTCGAGGCCGCGATTAAATTCCAACATGGATGCTGATTTATATGGGTATAAATGGGCTC
GCGATAATGTCGGGCAATCAGGTGCGACAATCTATCGCTTGTATGGGAAGCCCGATGCGCCAGAGTTGTT
TCTGAAACATGGCAAAGGTAGCGTTGCCAATGATGTTACAGATGAGATGGTCAGACTAAACTGGCTGACG
GAATTTATGCCTCTTCCGACCATCAAGCATTTTATCCGTACTCCTGATGATGCATGGTTACTCACCACTG
CGATCCCCGGAAAAACAGCATTCCAGGTATTAGAAGAATATCCTGATTCAGGTGAAAATATTGTTGATGC
GCTGGCAGTGTTCCTGCGCCGGTTGCATTCGATTCCTGTTTGTAATTGTCCTTTTAACAGCGATCGCGTA
TTTCGTCTCGCTCAGGCGCAATCACGAATGAATAACGGTTTGGTTGATGCGAGTGATTTTGATGACGAGC
GTAATGGCTGGCCTGTTGAACAAGTCTGGAAAGAAATGCATAAACTTTTGCCATTCTCACCGGATTCAGT
CGTCACTCATGGTGATTTCTCACTTGATAACCTTATTTTTGACGAGGGGAAATTAATAGGTTGTATTGAT
GTTGGACGAGTCGGAATCGCAGACCGATACCAGGATCTTGCCATCCTATGGAACTGCCTCGGTGAGTTTT
CTCCTTCATTACAGAAACGGCTTTTTCAAAAATATGGTATTGATAATCCTGATATGAATAAATTGCAGTT
TCATTTGATGCTCGATGAGTTTTTCTAATCAGAATTGGTTAATTGGTTGTAACACTGGCAGAGCATTACG
CTGACTTGACGGGACGGCGCAAGCTCATGACCAAAATCCCTTAACGTGAGTTACGCGTCGTTCCACTGAG
CGTCAGAGGTATCACTAGTATTACAGAGGTAAGTTATAACAGTCGCCTAACCC
