>Addgene plasmid #103677 | LSB-hsa-miR-616-5p | depositor partial sequence | sequence record 196403 | hsa-miR-616-5p target
AAGTCACTGAAGGGTTTTGAGT
